>Addgene plasmid #35941 | pcDNA-Wnt11-V5 | depositor full sequence | sequence record 44207 | pcDNA-Wnt11-V5 sequence 6603 bps
GACGGATCGGGAGATCTCCCGATCCCCTATGGTCGACTCTCAGTACAATCTGCTCTGATGCCGCATAGTT
AAGCCAGTATCTGCTCCCTGCTTGTGTGTTGGAGGTCGCTGAGTAGTGCGCGAGCAAAATTTAAGCTACA
ACAAGGCAAGGCTTGACCGACAATTGCATGAAGAATCTGCTTAGGGTTAGGCGTTTTGCGCTGCTTCGCG
ATGTACGGGCCAGATATACGCGTTGACATTGATTATTGACTAGTTATTAATAGTAATCAATTACGGGGTC
ATTAGTTCATAGCCCATATATGGAGTTCCGCGTTACATAACTTACGGTAAATGGCCCGCCTGGCTGACCG
CCCAACGACCCCCGCCCATTGACGTCAATAATGACGTATGTTCCCATAGTAACGCCAATAGGGACTTTCC
ATTGACGTCAATGGGTGGACTATTTACGGTAAACTGCCCACTTGGCAGTACATCAAGTGTATCATATGCC
AAGTACGCCCCCTATTGACGTCAATGACGGTAAATGGCCCGCCTGGCATTATGCCCAGTACATGACCTTA
TGGGACTTTCCTACTTGGCAGTACATCTACGTATTAGTCATCGCTATTACCATGGTGATGCGGTTTTGGC
AGTACATCAATGGGCGTGGATAGCGGTTTGACTCACGGGGATTTCCAAGTCTCCACCCCATTGACGTCAA
TGGGAGTTTGTTTTGGCACCAAAATCAACGGGACTTTCCAAAATGTCGTAACAACTCCGCCCCATTGACG
CAAATGGGCGGTAGGCGTGTACGGTGGGAGGTCTATATAAGCAGAGCTCTCTGGCTAACTAGAGAACCCA
CTGCTTACTGGCTTATCGAAATTAATACGACTCACTATAGGGAGACCCAAGCTGGCTAGTTAAGCTATCA
ACAAGTTTGTACAAAAAAGCAGGCTCCGCGGCCGCCCCCTTCACCATGAGGGCGCGGCCGCAGGTCTGCG
AGGCGCTGCTCTTCGCCCTGGCGCTCCAGACCGGCGTGTGCTATGGCATCAAGTGGCTGGCGCTGTCCAA
GACACCATCGGCCCTGGCACTGAACCAGACGCAACACTGCAAGCAGCTGGAGGGTCTGGTGTCTGCACAG
GTGCAGCTGTGCCGCAGCAACCTGGAGCTCATGCACACGGTGGTGCACGCCGCCCGCGAGGTCATGAAGG
CCTGTCGCCGGGCCTTTGCCGACATGCGCTGGAACTGCTCCTCCATTGAGCTCGCCCCCAACTATTTGCT
TGACCTGGAGAGAGGGACCCGGGAGTCGGCCTTCGTGTATGCGCTGTCGGCCGCCGCCATCAGCCACGCC
ATCGCCCGGGCCTGCACCTCCGGCGACCTGCCCGGCTGCTCCTGCGGCCCCGTCCCAGGTGAGCCACCCG
GGCCCGGGAACCGCTGGGGAGGATGTGCGGACAACCTCAGCTACGGGCTCCTCATGGGGGCCAAGTTTTC
CGATGCTCCTATGAAGGTGAAAAAAACAGGATCCCAAGCCAATAAACTGATGCGTCTACACAACAGTGAA
GTGGGGAGACAGGCTCTGCGCGCCTCTCTGGAAATGAAGTGTAAGTGCCATGGGGTGTCTGGCTCCTGCT
CCATCCGCACCTGCTGGAAGGGGCTGCAGGAGCTGCAGGATGTGGCTGCTGACCTCAAGACCCGATACCT
GTCGGCCACCAAGGTAGTGCACCGACCCATGGGCACCCGCAAGCACCTGGTGCCCAAGGACCTGGATATC
CGGCCTGTGAAGGACTCGGAACTCGTCTATCTGCAGAGCTCACCTGACTTCTGCATGAAGAATGAGAAGG
TGGGCTCCCACGGGACACAAGACAGGCAGTGCAACAAGACATCCAACGGAAGCGACAGCTGCGACCTTAT
GTGCTGCGGGCGTGGCTACAACCCCTACACAGACCGCGTGGTCGAGCGGTGCCACTGTAAGTACCACTGG
TGCTGCTACGTCACCTGCCGCAGGTGTGAGCGTACCGTGGAGCGCTATGTCTGCAAGTGCATTCTGAAGG
GTGGGCGCGCCGACCCAGCTTTCTTGTACAAAGTGGTTGATCTAGAGGGCCCGCGGTTCGAAGGTAAGCC
TATCCCTAACCCTCTCCTCGGTCTCGATTCTACGCGTACCGGTTAGTAATGAGTTTAAACGGGGGAGGCT
AACTGAAACACGGAAGGAGACAATACCGGAAGGAACCCGCGCTATGACGGCAATAAAAAGACAGAATAAA
ACGCACGGGTGTTGGGTCGTTTGTTCATAAACGCGGGGTTCGGTCCCAGGGCTGGCACTCTGTCGATACC
CCACCGAGACCCCATTGGGGCCAATACGCCCGCGTTTCTTCCTTTTCCCCACCCCACCCCCCAAGTTCGG
GTGAAGGCCCAGGGCTCGCAGCCAACGTCGGGGCGGCAGGCCCTGCCATAGCAGATCTGCGCAGCTGGGG
CTCTAGGGGGTATCCCC
[124 nt withheld, positions 2468-2591]
C
[32 nt withheld, positions 2593-2624]
CA
[57 nt withheld, positions 2627-2683]
A
[49 nt withheld, positions 2685-2733]
CCTTTGACGTTGGAGTCCACGTTCTTT
[37 nt withheld, positions 2761-2797]
ACCCTATCTCGGTCTATTCTTTTGATTTATAAGGGATTTTGGGGATTTCGGCCTATTGGTTAAAAAATGA
GCTGATTTAACAAAAATTTAACGCGAATTAATTCTGTGGAATGTGTGTCAGTTAGGGTGTGGAAAGTCCC
CAGGCTCCCCAGCAGGCAGAAGTATGCAAAGCATGCATCTCAATTAGTCAGCAACCAGGTGTGGAAAGTC
CCCAGGCTCCCCAGCAGGCAGAAGTATGCAAAGCATGCATCTCAATTAGTCAGCAACCATAGTCCCGCCC
CTAACTCCGCCCATCCCGCCCCTAACTCCGCCCAGTTCCGCCCATTCTCCGCCCCATGGCTGACTAATTT
TTTTTATTTATGCAGAGGCCGAGGCCGCCTCTGCCTCTGAGCTATTCCAGAAGTAGTGAGGAGGCTTTTT
TGGAGGCCTAGGCTTTTGCAAAAAGCTCCCGGGAGCTTGTATATCCATTTTCGGATCTGATCAAGAGACA
GGATGAGGATCGTTTCGCATGATTGAACAAGATGGATTGCACGCAGGTTCTCCGGCCGCTTGGGTGGAGA
GGCTATTCGGCTATGACTGGGCACAACAGACAATCGGCTGCTCTGATGCCGCCGTGTTCCGGCTGTCAGC
GCAGGGGCGCCCGGTTCTTTTTGTCAAGACCGACCTGTCCGGTGCCCTGAATGAACTGCAGGACGAGGCA
GCGCGGCTATCGTGGCTGGCCACGACGGGCGTTCCTTGCGCAGCTGTGCTCGACGTTGTCACTGAAGCGG
GAAGGGACTGGCTGCTATTGGGCGAAGTGCCGGGGCAGGATCTCCTGTCATCTCACCTTGCTCCTGCCGA
GAAAGTATCCATCATGGCTGATGCAATGCGGCGGCTGCATACGCTTGATCCGGCTACCTGCCCATTCGAC
CACCAAGCGAAACATCGCATCGAGCGAGCACGTACTCGGATGGAAGCCGGTCTTGTCGATCAGGATGATC
TGGACGAAGAGCATCAGGGGCTCGCGCCAGCCGAACTGTTCGCCAGGCTCAAGGCGCGCATGCCCGACGG
CGAGGATCTCGTCGTGACCCATGGCGATGCCTGCTTGCCGAATATCATGGTGGAAAATGGCCGCTTTTCT
GGATTCATCGACTGTGGCCGGCTGGGTGTGGCGGACCGCTATCAGGACATAGCGTTGGCTACCCGTGATA
TTGCTGAAGAGCTTGGCGGCGAATGGGCTGACCGCTTCCTCGTGCTTTACGGTATCGCCGCTCCCGATTC
GCAGCGCATCGCCTTCTATCGCCTTCTTGACGAGTTCTTCTGAGCGGGACTCTGGGGTTCGCGAAATGAC
CGACCAAGCGACGCCCAACCTGCCATCACGAGATTTCGATTCCACCGCCGCCTTCTATGAAAGGTTGGGC
TTCGGAATCGTTTTCCGGGACGCCGGCTGGATGATCCTCCAGCGCGGGGATCTCATGCTGGAGTTCTTCG
CCCACCCCAACTTGTTTATTGCAGCTTATAATGGTTACAAATAAAGCAATAGCATCACAAATTTCACAAA
TAAAGCATTTTTTTCACTGCATTCTAGTTGTGGTTTGTCCAAACTCATCAATGTATCTTATCATGTCTGT
ATACCGTCGACCTCTAGCTAGAGCTTGGCGTAATCATGGTCATAGCTGTTTCCTGTGTGAAATTGTTATC
CGCTCACAATTCCACACAACATACGAGCCGGAAGCATAAAGTGTAAAGCCTGGGGTGCCTAATGAGTGAG
CTAACTCACATTAATTGCGTTGCGCTCACTGCCCGCTTTCCAGTCGGGAAACCTGTCGTGCCAGCTGCAT
TAATGAATCGGCCAACGCGCGGGGAGAGGCGGTTTGCGTATTGGGCGCTCTTCCGCTTCCTCGCTCACTG
ACTCGCTGCGCTCGGTCGTTCGGCTGCGGCGAGCGGTATCAGCTCACTCAAAGGCGGTAATACGGTTATC
CACAGAATCAGGGGATAACGCAGGAAAGAACATGTGAGCAAAAGGCCAGCAAAAGGCCAGGAACCGTAAA
AAGGCCGCGTTGCTGGCGTTTTTCCATAGGCTCCGCCCCCCTGACGAGCATCACAAAAATCGACGCTCAA
GTCAGAGGTGGCGAAACCCGACAGGACTATAAAGATACCAGGCGTTTCCCCCTGGAAGCTCCCTCGTGCG
CTCTCCTGTTCCGACCCTGCCGCTTACCGGATACCTGTCCGCCTTTCTCCCTTCGGGAAGCGTGGCGCTT
TCTCAATGCTCACGCTGTAGGTATCTCAGTTCGGTGTAGGTCGTTCGCTCCAAGCTGGGCTGTGTGCACG
AACCCCCCGTTCAGCCCGACCGCTGCGCCTTATCCGGTAACTATCGTCTTGAGTCCAACCCGGTAAGACA
CGACTTATCGCCACTGGCAGCAGCCACTGGTAACAGGATTAGCAGAGCGAGGTATGTAGGCGGTGCTACA
GAGTTCTTGAAGTGGTGGCCTAACTACGGCTACACTAGAAGGACAGTATTTGGTATCTGCGCTCTGCTGA
AGCCAGTTACCTTCGGAAAAAGAGTTGGTAGCTCTTGATCCGGCAAACAAACCACCGCTGGTAGCGGTGG
TTTTTTTGTTTGCAAGCAGCAGATTACGCGCAGAAAAAAAGGATCTCAAGAAGATCCTTTGATCTTTTCT
ACGGGGTCTGACGCTCAGTGGAACGAAAACTCACGTTAAGGGATTTTGGTCATGAGATTATCAAAAAGGA
TCTTCACCTAGATCCTTTTAAATTAAAAATGAAGTTTTAAATCAATCTAAAGTATATATGAGTAAACTTG
GTCTGACAGTTACCAATGCTTAATCAGTGAGGCACCTATCTCAGCGATCTGTCTATTTCGTTCATCCATA
GTTGCCTGACTCCCCGTCGTGTAGATAACTACGATACGGGAGGGCTTACCATCTGGCCCCAGTGCTGCAA
TGATACCGCGAGACCCACGCTCACCGGCTCCAGATTTATCAGCAATAAACCAGCCAGCCGGAAGGGCCGA
GCGCAGAAGTGGTCCTGCAACTTTATCCGCCTCCATCCAGTCTATTAATTGTTGCCGGGAAGCTAGAGTA
AGTAGTTCGCCAGTTAATAGTTTGCGCAACGTTGTTGCCATTGCTACAGGCATCGTGGTGTCACGCTCGT
CGTTTGGTATGGCTTCATTCAGCTCCGGTTCCCAACGATCAAGGCGAGTTACATGATCCCCCATGTTGTG
CAAAAAAGCGGTTAGCTCCTTCGGTCCTCCGATCGTTGTCAGAAGTAAGTTGGCCGCAGTGTTATCACTC
ATGGTTATGGCAGCACTGCATAATTCTCTTACTGTCATGCCATCCGTAAGATGCTTTTCTGTGACTGGTG
AGTACTCAACCAAGTCATTCTGAGAATAGTGTATGCGGCGACCGAGTTGCTCTTGCCCGGCGTCAATACG
GGATAATACCGCGCCACATAGCAGAACTTTAAAAGTGCTCATCATTGGAAAACGTTCTTCGGGGCGAAAA
CTCTCAAGGATCTTACCGCTGTTGAGATCCAGTTCGATGTAACCCACTCGTGCACCCAACTGATCTTCAG
CATCTTTTACTTTCACCAGCGTTTCTGGGTGAGCAAAAACAGGAAGGCAAAATGCCGCAAAAAAGGGAAT
AAGGGCGACACGGAAATGTTGAATACTCATACTCTTCCTTTTTCAATATTATTGAAGCATTTATCAGGGT
TATTGTCTCATGAGCGGATACATATTTGAATGTATTTAGAAAAATAAACAAATAGGGGTTCCGCGCACAT
TTCCCCGAAAAGTGCCACCTGACGTC
Features (pLannotate 1.2.2; 23 found; start..end, strand, type, name):
     36..80      -  misc_feature   bom (fragment): basis of mobility region from pBR322
    235..614     +  enhancer       CMV enhancer: human cytomegalovirus immediate early enhancer
    615..818     +  promoter       CMV promoter: human cytomegalovirus (CMV) immediate early promoter
    814..847     +  LTR            5' LTR (truncated) (fragment): truncated 5' long terminal repeat (LTR) from HIV-1
    863..881     +  promoter       T7 promoter: promoter for bacteriophage T7 RNA polymerase
    911..935     +  protein_bind   attB1: mutant version of attB; recombination site for the Gateway® BP reaction BP Clonase™
    956..2017    +  CDS            WNT11: WNT11_HUMAN - Experimental evidence at protein level: Swiss-Prot protein existence level 1. Ligand for members of the frizzled family of seven transmembrane receptors. Probable developmental protein. May be a signaling molecule which affects the development of discrete regions of tissues. Is likely to signal over only few cell diameters. From Homo sapiens (Human).
   2043..2067    -  protein_bind   attB2: mutant version of attB; recombination site for the Gateway® BP reaction BP Clonase™
   2093..2134    +  CDS            V5 tag: epitope tag from simian virus 5
   2218..2266    +  polyA_signal   HSV TK poly(A) signal: herpes simplex virus thymidine kinase polyadenylation signal (Cole and Stacy, 1985)
   2357..2373    -  polyA_signal   bGH poly(A) signal (fragment): bovine growth hormone polyadenylation signal
   2468..2896    +  rep_origin     f1 ori (sequence partly withheld): f1 bacteriophage origin of replication; arrow indicates direction of (+) strand synthesis
   2910..3239    +  promoter       SV40 promoter: SV40 enhancer and early promoter
   3306..4097    +  CDS            neo: KKA2_KLEPN - Also known as kan, nptII. Experimental evidence at protein level: Swiss-Prot protein existence level 1. Resistance to kanamycin, neomycin, paromomycin, ribostamycin, butirosin and gentamicin B. From Klebsiella pneumoniae.
   4123..4281    +  CDS            ble (fragment): BLE_KLEPN - Experimental evidence at protein level: Swiss-Prot protein existence level 1. Binding protein with a strong affinity to the bleomycin family of antibiotics. Binds to CL990; an antimitotic-antibiotic compound. From Klebsiella pneumoniae.
   4276..4397    +  polyA_signal   SV40 poly(A) signal: SV40 polyadenylation signal
   4470..4486    -  protein_bind   lac operator: The lac repressor binds to the lac operator to inhibit transcription in E. coli. This inhibition can be relieved by adding lactose or isopropyl-β-D-thiogalactopyranoside (IPTG). lac repressor encoded by lacI
   4494..4524    -  promoter       lac promoter: promoter for the E. coli lac operon
   4539..4560    -  protein_bind   CAP binding site: CAP binding activates transcription in the presence of cAMP. E. coli catabolite activator protein
   4573..4665    -  CDS            lacI (fragment): lac repressor; lacI; The lac repressor binds to the lac operator to inhibit transcription in E. coli. This inhibition can be relieved by adding lactose or isopropyl-β-D-thiogalactopyranoside (IPTG).
   4848..5436    -  rep_origin     ori: high-copy-number ColE1/pMB1/pBR322/pUC origin of replication
   5607..6467    -  CDS            AmpR: β-lactamase; bla; confers resistance to ampicillin, carbenicillin, and related antibiotics
   6468..6572    -  promoter       AmpR promoter: bla
