[The description below was written by a language model from this plasmid's Addgene catalogue record and pLannotate feature annotations shown in this document.]
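Description:
pcDNA-Wnt11-V5 is a mammalian expression plasmid built on the Invitrogen pcDNA3.2/V5-DEST Gateway destination backbone and carrying the human WNT11 open reading frame without recorded mutations. It is propagated in E. coli as a high-copy plasmid through a ColE1/pUC-type origin and selected with ampicillin via the β-lactamase gene. An f1 origin is also present. For selection in mammalian cells, an SV40 enhancer/early promoter drives a neomycin phosphotransferase gene terminated by an SV40 polyadenylation signal, which allows G418 selection of stable transfectants.

The expression cassette consists of the CMV immediate-early enhancer and promoter, followed by a T7 promoter that serves for in vitro transcription and as a sequencing primer site. The WNT11 coding sequence sits between attB1 and attB2 sites. These are the scars expected from Gateway recombination into the destination vector, although the catalogue lists the cloning method as restriction enzyme. Downstream of attB2, the backbone supplies a V5 epitope that is recorded as a C-terminal fusion, so the Wnt11 protein can be detected with anti-V5 antibodies. The transcript ends at an HSV thymidine kinase polyadenylation signal. Several short annotated fragments (HIV-1 LTR, bGH poly(A), ble, lacI) are probably backbone remnants or chance matches rather than functional parts.

The deposited sequence is 6,603 nt, shorter than the listed empty backbone, as expected when the insert replaces the Gateway selection cassette. One inconsistency is that the Entrez gene link points to a zebrafish-style entry (wnt11f2), whereas both the species field and the feature annotation identify human WNT11. The plasmid belongs to a uniform human Wnt expression library used to compare the secretion and signalling activities of Wnt ligands.
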