Addgene plasmid #35941: pcDNA-Wnt11-V5
Depositing lab: Marian Waterman. Depositing organization: University of California, Irvine. Publication: A uniform human Wnt expression library reveals a shared secretory pathway and unique signaling activities. Najdi R, Proffitt K, Sprowl S, Kaur S, Yu J, Covey TM, Virshup DM, Waterman ML. Differentiation. 2012 Sep;84(2):203-13. doi: 10.1016/j.diff.2012.06.004. Epub 2012 Jul 9. PubMed 22784633.
Backbone
  Vector backbone: pcDNA3.2/V5-DEST
  Backbone manufacturer: Invitrogen
  Backbone size w/o insert (bp): 7711
  Vector type: Mammalian Expression
Growth in bacteria
  Bacterial resistance: Ampicillin, 100 μg/mL
  Growth temperature: 37°C
  Growth strain: DH5alpha
  Copy number: High Copy
Gene/Insert
  Gene/Insert name: Wnt11 (alt name: Wnt11)
  Species: H. sapiens (human)
  Insert size (bp): 1071
  Mutation: None
  Entrez Gene: wnt11f2 (a.k.a. Slb/Wnt11, cb748, slb, wnt11)
  Promoter: CMV
  Tag / fusion protein: V5 (C terminal on backbone)
  Cloning method: Restriction Enzyme
  Sequencing primers: 5′ T7-FWD; 3′ V5-Reverse
Terms and licenses: Academic/Nonprofit Terms; Industry Terms: Not Available to Industry
How to cite: pcDNA-Wnt11-V5 was a gift from Marian Waterman (Addgene plasmid # 35941 ; http://n2t.net/addgene:35941 ; RRID:Addgene_35941)
