>Addgene plasmid #35941 | pcDNA-Wnt11-V5 | addgene partial sequence | sequence record 50943 | TK-pA-R 5'-ttgtctccttccgtgtttca-3'
ACTACCGGTAGCGTAGAATCGAGACCGAGGAGAGGGTTAGGGATAGGCTTACCTTCGAACCGCGGGCCCT
CTAGATCAACCACTTTGTACAAGAAAGCTGGGTCGGCGCGCCCACCCTTCAGAATGCACTTGCAGACATA
GCGCTCCACGGTACGCTCACACCTGCGGCAGGTGACGTAGCAGCACCAGTGGTACTTACAGTGGCACCGC
TCGACCACGCGGTCTGTGTAGGGGTTGTAGCCACGCCCGCAGCACATAAGGTCGCAGCTGTCGCTTCCGT
TGGATGTCTTGTTGCACTGCCTGTCTTGTGTCCCGTGGGAGCCCACCTTCTCATTCTTCATGCAGAAGTC
AGGTGAGCTCTGCAGATAGACGAGTTCCGAGTCCTTCACAGGCCGGATATCCAGGTCCTTGGGCACCAGG
TGCTTGCGGGTGCCCATGGGTCGGTGCACTACCTTGGTGGCCGACAGGTATCGGGTCTTGAGGTCAGCAG
CCACATCCTGCAGCTCCTGCAGCCCCTTCCAGCAGGTGCGGATGGAGCAGGAGCCAGACACCCCATGGCA
CTTACACTTCATTTCCAGAGAGGCGCGCAGAGCCTGTCTCCCCACTTCACTGTTGTGTAGACGCATCAGT
TTATTGGCTTGGGATCCTGTTTTTTTCACCTTCATAGGAGCATCGGAAAACTTGGCCCCCATGAGGAGCC
CGTAGCTGAGGTTGTCCGCACATCCTCCCCAGCGGTTCCCGGGCCCGGGTGGCTCACCTGGGACGGGGCC
GCAGGAGCAGCCGGGCAGGTCGCCGGAGGTGCAGGCCCGGGCGATGGCGTGGCTGATGGCGGCGGCCGAC
AGCGCATACACGAAGGCCGACTCCCGGGTC
